>Addgene plasmid #139967 | EFNB2-tdTomato | addgene full sequence | sequence record 288141 | Addgene NGS Result
GCATGCCTGCAGGTCGACTTATTTTTCACATTTTTAAGGGTCATAAAAGCAGTCCGTCTGCACTGGGACA
GCAGTAACTATCTCTGACCTTTTCTGTCTCCGCGTCTGCAGGTTCTAGCACAGACGGCAACAGCGCCGGA
CATTCGGGGAACAACATCCTCGGTTCCGAAGTGGCCTTATTTGCAGGGATTGCTTCAGGATGCATCATCT
TCATCGTCATCATCATCACGCTGGTGGTCCTCTTGCTGAAGTACCGGAGGAGACACAGGAAGCACTCGCC
GCAGCACACGACCACGCTGTCGCTCAGCACACTGGCCACACCCAAGCGCAGCGGCAACAACAACGGCTCA
GAGCCCAGTGACATTATCATCCCGCTAAGGACTGCGGACAGCGTCTTCTGCCCTCACTACGAGAAGGTCA
GCGGCGACTACGGGCACCCGGTGTACATCGTCCAGGAGATGCCCCCGCAGAGCCCGGCGAACATTTACTA
CAAGGTCTTGGATCCCCGGGTACCGGTCGCCACCATGGTGAGCAAGGGCGAGGAGGTCATCAAAGAGTTC
ATGCGCTTCAAGGTGCGCATGGAGGGCTCCATGAACGGCCACGAGTTCGAGATCGAGGGCGAGGGCGAGG
GCCGCCCCTACGAGGGCACCCAGACCGCCAAGCTGAAGGTGACCAAGGGCGGCCCCCTGCCCTTCGCCTG
GGACATCCTGTCCCCCCAGTTCATGTACGGCTCCAAGGCGTACGTGAAGCACCCCGCCGACATCCCCGAT
TACAAGAAGCTGTCCTTCCCCGAGGGCTTCAAGTGGGAGCGCGTGATGAACTTCGAGGACGGCGGTCTGG
TGACCGTGACCCAGGACTCCTCCCTGCAGGACGGCACGCTGATCTACAAGGTGAAGATGCGCGGCACCAA
CTTCCCCCCCGACGGCCCCGTAATGCAGAAGAAGACCATGGGCTGGGAGGCCTCCACCGAGCGCCTGTAC
CCCCGCGACGGCGTGCTGAAGGGCGAGATCCACCAGGCCCTGAAGCTGAAGGACGGCGGCCACTACCTGG
TGGAGTTCAAGACCATCTACATGGCCAAGAAGCCCGTGCAACTGCCCGGCTACTACTACGTGGACACCAA
GCTGGACATCACCTCCCACAACGAGGACTACACCATCGTGGAACAGTACGAGCGCTCCGAGGGCCGCCAC
CACCTGTTCCTGGGGCATGGCACCGGCAGCACCGGCAGCGGCAGCTCCGGCACCGCCTCCTCCGAGGACA
ACAACATGGCCGTCATCAAAGAGTTCATGCGCTTCAAGGTGCGCATGGAGGGCTCCATGAACGGCCACGA
GTTCGAGATCGAGGGCGAGGGCGAGGGCCGCCCCTACGAGGGCACCCAGACCGCCAAGCTGAAGGTGACC
AAGGGCGGCCCCCTGCCCTTCGCCTGGGACATCCTGTCCCCCCAGTTCATGTACGGCTCCAAGGCGTACG
TGAAGCACCCCGCCGACATCCCCGATTACAAGAAGCTGTCCTTCCCCGAGGGCTTCAAGTGGGAGCGCGT
GATGAACTTCGAGGACGGCGGTCTGGTGACCGTGACCCAGGACTCCTCCCTGCAGGACGGCACGCTGATC
TACAAGGTGAAGATGCGCGGCACCAACTTCCCCCCCGACGGCCCCGTAATGCAGAAGAAGACCATGGGCT
GGGAGGCCTCCACCGAGCGCCTGTACCCCCGCGACGGCGTGCTGAAGGGCGAGATCCACCAGGCCCTGAA
GCTGAAGGACGGCGGCCACTACCTGGTGGAGTTCAAGACCATCTACATGGCCAAGAAGCCCGTGCAACTG
CCCGGCTACTACTACGTGGACACCAAGCTGGACATCACCTCCCACAACGAGGACTACACCATCGTGGAAC
AGTACGAGCGCTCCGAGGGCCGCCACCACCTGTTCCTGTACGGCATGGACGAGCTGTACAAGTAGGCGGC
CGCGACTCTAGATCATAATCAGCCATACCACATTTGTAGAGGTTTTACTTGCTTTAAAAAACCTCCCACA
CCTCCCCCTGAACCTGAAACATAAAATGAATGCAATTGTTGTTGTTAACTTGTTTATTGCAGCTTATAAT
GGTTACAAATAAAGCAATAGCATCACAAATTTCACAAATAAAGCATTTTTTTCACTGCATTCTAGTTGTG
GTTTGTCCAAACTCATCAATGTATCTTAAGGCGAGATCTGAAGTTCCTATACTTTCTAGAGAATAGGAAC
TTCACGAAGTTATATTCTACCGGGTAGGGGAGGCGCTTTTCCCAAGGCAGTCTGGAGCATGCGCTTTAGC
AGCCCCGCTGGGCACTTGGCGCTACACAAGTGGCCTCTGGCCTCGCACACATTCCACATCCACCGGTAGG
CGCCAACCGGCTCCGTTCTTTGGTGGCCCCGTCGCGCCACCTTCTACTCCTCCCCTAGTCAGGAAGTTCC
CCCCCGCCCCGCAGCTCGCGTCGTGCAGGACGTGACAAATGGAAGTAGCACGTCTCACTAGTCTCGTGCA
GATGGACAGCACCGCTGAGCAATGGAAGCGGGTAGGCCTTTGGGGCAGCGGCCAATAGCAGCTTTGCTCC
TTCGCTTTCTGGGCTCAGAGGCTGGGAAGGGGTGGGTCCGGGGGCGGGCTCAGGGGCGGGCTCAGGGGCG
GGGCGGGCGCCCGAAGGTCCTCCGGAGGCCCGGCATTCTGCACGCTTCAAAAGCGCACGTCTGCCGCGCT
GTTCTCCTCTTCCTCATCTCCGGGCCTTTCGACCTGCAGCAGCACGTGTTGACAATTAATCATCGGCATA
GTATATCGGCATAGTATAATACGACAAGGTGAGGAACTAAACCATGGGATCGGCCATTGAACAAGATGGA
TTGCACGCAGGTTCTCCGGCCGCTTGGGTGGAGAGGCTATTCGGCTATGACTGGGCACAACAGACGATCG
GCTGCTCTGATGCCGCCGTGTTCCGGCTGTCAGCGCAGGGGCGCCCGGTTCTTTTTGTCAAGACCGACCT
GTCCGGTGCCCTGAATGAACTGCAGGACGAGGCAGCGCGGCTATCGTGGCTGGCCACGACGGGCGTTCCT
TGCGCAGCTGTGCTCGACGTTGTCACTGAAGCGGGAAGGGACTGGCTGCTATTGGGCGAAGTGCCGGGGC
AGGATCTCCTGTCATCTCACCTTGCTCCTGCCGAGAAAGTATCCATCATGGCTGATGCAATGCGGCGGCT
GCATACGCTTGATCCGGCTACCTGCCCATTCGACCACCAAGCGAAACATCGCATCGAGCGAGCACGTACT
CGGATGGAAGCCGGTCTTGTCGATCAGGATGATCTGGACGAAGAGCATCAGGGGCTCGCGCCAGCCGAAC
TGTTCGCCAGGCTCAAGGCGCGCATGCCCGACGGCGAGGATCTCGTCGTGACCCATGGCGATGCCTGCTT
GCCGAATATCATGGTGGAAAATGGCCGCTTTTCTGGATTCATCGACTGTGGCCGGCTGGGTGTGGCGGAC
CGCTATCAGGACATAGCGTTGGCTACCCGTGATATTGCTGAAGAGCTTGGCGGCGAATGGGCTGACCGCT
TCCTCGTGCTTTACGGTATCGCCGCCCCCGATTCGCAGCGCATCGCCTTCTATCGCCTTCTTGACGAGTT
CTTCTGAGCGGGACTCTGGGGTTCGAATAAAGACCGACCAAGCGACGTCTGAGAGCTCCCTGGCGAATTC
GGTACCAATAAAAGAGCTTTATTTTCATGATCTGTGTGTTGGTTTTTGTGTGCGGCGCGATAACTTCGTA
TAGCTGAAGTTCCTATACTTTCTAGAGAATAGGAACTTCGCTAGCTGAGAGGGACCCTGGTGGTACCTGT
GCTTTCCCAGAGGACACCTAATGTCCCGATGCCTCCCTTGAGGGTTTGAGAGCCCGCGTGCTGGAGAATT
GACTGAAGCACAGCACCGGGGGAGAGGGACACTCCTCCTCGGAAGAGCCCGTCGCGCTGGACAGCTTACC
TAGTCTTGTAGCATTCGGCCTTGGTGAACACACACGCTCCCTGGAAGCTGGAAGACTGTGCAGAAGACGC
CCATTCGGACTGCTGTGCCGCGTCCCACGTCTCCTCCTCGAAGCCATGTGCTGCGGTCACTCAGGCCTCT
GCAGAAGCCAAGGGAAGACAGTGGTTTGTGGACGAGAGGGCTGTGAGCATCCTGGCAGGTGCCCCAGGAT
GCCACGCCTGGAAGGGCCGGCTTCTGCCTGGGGTGCATTTCCCCCGCAGTGCATACCGGACTTGTCACAC
GGACCTCGGGCTAGTTACGCGTAAGGCGGTAATACGGTTATCCACAGAATCAGGGGATAACGCAGGAAAG
AACATGTGAGCAAAAGGCCAGCAAAAGGCCAGGAACCGTAAAAAGGCCGCGTTGCTGGCGTTTTTCCATA
GGCTCCGCCCCCCTGACGAGCATCACAAAAATCGACGCTCAAGTCAGAGGTGGCGAAACCCGACAGGACT
ATAAAGATACCAGGCGTTTCCCCCTGGAAGCTCCCTCGTGCGCTCTCCTGTTCCGACCCTGCCGCTTACC
GGATACCTGTCCGCCTTTCTCCCTTCGGGAAGCGTGGCGCTTTCTCATAGCTCACGCTGTAGGTATCTCA
GTTCGGTGTAGGTCGTTCGCTCCAAGCTGGGCTGTGTGCACGAACCCCCCGTTCAGCCCGACCGCTGCGC
CTTATCCGGTAACTATCGTCTTGAGTCCAACCCGGTAAGACACGACTTATCGCCACTGGCAGCAGCCACT
GGTAACAGGATTAGCAGAGCGAGGTATGTAGGCGGTGCTACAGAGTTCTTGAAGTGGTGGCCTAACTACG
GCTACACTAGAAGAACAGTATTTGGTATCTGCGCTCTGCTGAAGCCAGTTACCTTCGGAAAAAGAGTTGG
TAGCTCTTGATCCGGCAAACAAACCACCGCTGGTAGCGGTGGTTTTTTTGTTTGCAAGCAGCAGATTACG
CGCAGAAAAAAAGGATCTCAAGAAGATCCTTTGATCTTTTCTACGGGGTCTGACGCTCAGTGGAACGAAA
ACTCACGTTAAGGGATTTTGGTCATGAGATTATCAAAAAGGATCTTCACCTAGATCCTTTTAAATTAAAA
ATGAAGTTTTAAATCAATCTAAAGTATATATGAGTAAACTTGGTCTGACAGTTACCAATGCTTAATCAGT
GAGGCACCTATCTCAGCGATCTGTCTATTTCGTTCATCCATAGTTGCCTGACTCCCCGTCGTGTAGATAA
CTACGATACGGGAGGGCTTACCATCTGGCCCCAGTGCTGCAATGATACCGCGAGACCCACGCTCACCGGC
TCCAGATTTATCAGCAATAAACCAGCCAGCCGGAAGGGCCGAGCGCAGAAGTGGTCCTGCAACTTTATCC
GCCTCCATCCAGTCTATTAATTGTTGCCGGGAAGCTAGAGTAAGTAGTTCGCCAGTTAATAGTTTGCGCA
ACGTTGTTGCCATTGCTACAGGCATCGTGGTGTCACGCTCGTCGTTTGGTATGGCTTCATTCAGCTCCGG
TTCCCAACGATCAAGGCGAGTTACATGATCCCCCATGTTGTGCAAAAAAGCGGTTAGCTCCTTCGGTCCT
CCGATCGTTGTCAGAAGTAAGTTGGCCGCAGTGTTATCACTCATGGTTATGGCAGCACTGCATAATTCTC
TTACTGTCATGCCATCCGTAAGATGCTTTTCTGTGACTGGTGAGTACTCAACCAAGTCATTCTGAGAATA
GTGTATGCGGCGACCGAGTTGCTCTTGCCCGGCGTCAATACGGGATAATACCGCGCCACATAGCAGAACT
TTAAAAGTGCTCATCATTGGAAAACGTTCTTCGGGGCGAAAACTCTCAAGGATCTTACCGCTGTTGAGAT
CCAGTTCGATGTAACCCACTCGTGCACCCAACTGATCTTCAGCATCTTTTACTTTCACCAGCGTTTCTGG
GTGAGCAAAAACAGGAAGGCAAAATGCCGCAAAAAAGGGAATAAGGGCGACACGGAAATGTTGAATACTC
ATACTCTTCCTTTTTCAATATTATTGAAGCATTTATCAGGGTTATTGTCTCATGAGCGGATACATATTTG
AATGTATTTAGAAAAATAAACAAATAGGGGTTCCGCGCACATTTCCCCGAAAAGTGCCACCTGACGTCAA
TGCCAATAGGATATCGGCATTTTCTTTTGCGTTTTTATTTGTTAACTGTTAATTGTCCTTGTTCAAGGAT
GCTGTCTTTGACAACAGATGTTTTCTTGCCTTTGATGTTCAGCAGGAAGCTAGGCGCAAACGTTGATTGT
TTGTCTGCGTAGAATCCTCTGTTTGTCATATAGCTTGTAATCACGACATTGTTTCCTTTCGCTTGAGGTA
CAGCGAAGTGTGAGTAAGTAAAGGTTACATCGTTAGGATCAAGATCCATTTTTAACACAAGGCCAGTTTT
GTTCAGCGGCTTGTATGGGCCAGTTAAAGAATTAGAAACATAACCAAGCATGTAAATATCGTTAGACGTA
ATGCCGTCAATCGTCATTTTTGATCCGCGGGAGTCAGTGAACAGGTACCATTTGCCGTTCATTTTAAAGA
CGTTCGCGCGTTCAATTTCATCTGTTACTGTGTTAGATGCAATCAGCGGTTTCATCACTTTTTTCAGTGT
GTAATCATCGTTTAGCTCAATCATACCGAGAGCGCCGTTTGCTAACTCAGCCGTGCGTTTTTTATCGCTT
TGCAGAAGTTTTTGACTTTCTTGACGGAAGAATGATGTGCTTTTGCCATAGTATGCTTTGTTAAATAAAG
ATTCTTCGCCTTGGTAGCCATCTTCAGTTCCAGTGTTTGCTTCAAATACTAAGTATTTGTGGCCTTTATC
TTCTACGTAGTGAGGATCTCTCAGCGTATGGTTGTCGCCTGAGCTGTAGTTGCCTTCATCGATGAACTGC
TGTACATTTTGATACGTTTTTCCGTCACCGTCAAAGATTGATTTATAATCCTCTACACCGTTGATGTTCA
AAGAGCTGTCTGATGCTGATACGTTAACTTGTGCAGTTGTCAGTGTTTGTTTGCCGTAATGTTTACCGGA
GAAATCAGTGTAGAATAAACGGATTTTTCCGTCAGATGTAAATGTGGCTGAACCTGACCATTCTTGTGTT
TGGTCTTTTAGGATAGAATCATTTGCATCGAATTTGTCGCTGTCTTTAAAGACGCGGCCAGCGTTTTTCC
AGCTGTCAATAGAAGTTTCGCCGACTTTTTGATAGAACATGTAAATCGATGTGTCATCCGCATTTTTAGG
ATCTCCGGCTAATGCAAAGACGATGTGGTAGCCGTGATAGTTTGCGACAGTGCCGTCAGTGTTTTGTAAT
GGCCAGCTGTCCCAAACGTCCAGGCCTTTTGCAGAAGAGATATTTTTAATTGTGGACGAATCGAACTCAG
GAACTTTATATTTTTCATTTTTTTGCTGTTCAGGGATTTGCAGCATATCATGGCGTGTAATATGGGAAAT
GCCGTATGTTTCCTTATATGGCTTTTGGTTCGTTTCTTTCGCAAACGCTTGAGTTGCGCCTCCTGCCAGC
AGTGCGGTAGTAAAGGTTAATACTGTTGCTTGTTTTGCAAACTTTTTGATGTTCATCGTTCATGTCTCCT
TTTTTATGTACTGTGTTAGCGGTCTGCTTCTTCCAGCCCTCCTGTTTGAAGATGGCAAGTTAGTTACGCA
CAATAAAAAAAGACCTAAAATATGTAAGGGGTGACGCCAAAGTATACACTTTGCCCTTTACACATTTTAG
GTCTTGCCTGCTTTATCAGTAACAAACCCGCGCGATTTACTTTTCGACCTCATTCTATTAGACTCTCGTT
TGGATTGCAACTGGTCTATTTTCCTCTTTTGTTTGATAGAAAATCATAAAAGGATTTGCAGACTACGGGC
CTAAAGAACTAAAAAATCTATCTGTTTCTTTTCATTCTCTGTATTTTTTATAGTTTCTGTTGCATGGGCA
TAAAGTTGCCTTTTTAATCACAATTCAGAAAATATCATAATATCTCATTTCACTAAATAATAGTGAACGG
CAGGTATATGTGGACGTCGCGGCCGCATAACTTCGTATAATGTATGCTATACGAAGTTATGGATCTTTCA
GGAGCTAAGGAAGCTAAAATGGAGAAAAAAATCACTGGATATACCACCGTTGATATATCCCAATGGCATC
GTAAAGAACATTTTGAGGCATTTCAGTCAGTTGCTCAATGTACCTATAACCAGACCGTTCAGCTGGATAT
TACGGCCTTTTTAAAGACCGTAAAGAAAAATAAGCACAAGTTTTATCCGGCCTTTATTCACATTCTTGCC
CGCCTGATGAATGCTCATCCGGAATTTCGTATGGCAATGAAAGACGGTGAGCTGGTGATATGGGATAGTG
TTCACCCTTGTTACACCGTTTTCCATGAGCAAACTGAAACGTTTTCATCGCTCTGGAGTGAATACCACGA
CGATTTCCGGCAGTTTCTACACATATATTCGCAAGATGTGGCGTGTTACGGTGAAAACCTGGCCTATTTC
CCTAAAGGGTTTATTGAGAATATGTTTTTCGTCTCAGCCAATCCCTGGGTGAGTTTCACCAGTTTTGATT
TAAACGTGGCCAATATGGACAACTTCTTCGCCCCCGTTTTCACCATGGGCAAATATTATACGCAAGGCGA
CAAGGTGCTGATGCCGCTGGCGATTCAGGTTCATCATGCCGTTTGTGATGGCTTCCATGTCGGCAGAATG
CTTAATGAATTACAACAGTACTGCGATGAGTGGCAGGGCGGGGCGTAATTTGATATCGAGCTCGCTTGGA
CTCCTGTTGATAGATCCAGTAATGACCTCAGAACTCCATCTGGATTTGTTCAGAACGCTCGGTTGCCGCC
GGGCGTTTTTTATTGGTGAGAATCCAAGCACTAGTCATGACCAGGATCTCCTAGGCTAGTTGTGATTATG
ATTATGATTATGATTATGATTATGACCACTTACCTGGGCCCGCGCGCCAAACGAATGGTCTAGAAAGCTT
Features (pLannotate 1.2.2; 20 found; start..end, strand, type, name):
     96..497     +  CDS            EFNB2 (fragment): EFNB2_HUMAN - Also known as EPLG5, HTKL, LERK5. Experimental evidence at protein level: Swiss-Prot protein existence level 1. (Microbial infection) Acts as a receptor for Hendra virus and Nipah virus. From Homo sapiens (Human).
    525..1955    +  CDS            tdTomato: tandem dimeric (pseudo-monomeric) derivative of DsRed (Shaner et al., 2004) mammalian codon-optimized
   1971..2054    +  CDS            large T antigen (fragment): large T antigen from SV40 (simian virus 40)
   2077..2198    +  polyA_signal   SV40 poly(A) signal: SV40 polyadenylation signal
   2210..2243    -  protein_bind   FRT (minimal): supports FLP-mediated excision but not integration (Turan and Bode, 2011) FLP recombinase from the Saccharomyces cerevisiae 2μ plasmid
   2262..2761    +  promoter       PGK promoter: mouse phosphoglycerate kinase 1 promoter
   2778..2825    +  promoter       EM7 promoter: synthetic bacterial promoter&nbsp
   2844..3647    +  CDS            NeoR/KanR: aminoglycoside phosphotransferase from Tn5; aph(3')-II (or nptII); confers resistance to neomycin, kanamycin, and G418 (Geneticin®)
   3786..3819    -  protein_bind   FRT (minimal): supports FLP-mediated excision but not integration (Turan and Bode, 2011) FLP recombinase from the Saccharomyces cerevisiae 2μ plasmid
   4403..4991    -  rep_origin     ori: high-copy-number ColE1/pMB1/pBR322/pUC origin of replication
   5162..6022    -  CDS            AmpR: β-lactamase; bla; confers resistance to ampicillin, carbenicillin, and related antibiotics
   6023..6127    -  promoter       AmpR promoter: bla
   6195..7616    -  CDS            SacB: secreted levansucrase that renders bacterial growth sensitive to sucrose; Bacillus subtilis sacB; negative selection marker
   7617..8062    -  promoter       sacB promoter: sacR; sacB promoter and control region
   8077..8110    -  protein_bind   loxP: Cre-mediated recombination occurs in the 8-bp core sequence (GCATACAT). Cre recombinase
   8116..8138    +  promoter       cat promoter (fragment): promoter of the E. coli cat gene encoding chloramphenicol acetyltransferase
   8139..8795    +  CDS            cat: CAT_ECOLX - Experimental evidence at protein level: Swiss-Prot protein existence level 1. This enzyme is an effector of chloramphenicol resistance in bacteria. From Escherichia coli. This protein is used as a marker in many commonly used cloning vectors, such as pACYC184.
   8819..8913    +  terminator     lambda t0 terminator: transcription terminator from phage lambda
   8949..8984    -  CDS            6xHN: 6x(His-Asn) affinity tag
   9025..19      -  misc_feature   MCS (fragment) (across the origin): pUC18/19 multiple cloning site
