[The description below was written by a language model from this plasmid's Addgene catalogue record and pLannotate feature annotations shown in this document.]
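Description:
EFNB2-tdTomato is a gene-targeting donor plasmid built on the pDNR backbone and intended to knock a tdTomato reporter into the human EFNB2 (ephrin-B2) locus by homology-directed repair in mammalian cells. It is a high-copy plasmid carrying a ColE1/pUC-type origin and is selected in bacteria with ampicillin through the β-lactamase gene. The backbone retains elements typical of pDNR donor vectors: a loxP site, a chloramphenicol acetyltransferase gene with a partial promoter followed by the lambda t0 terminator, a sacB levansucrase cassette that can serve as a sucrose counter-selection marker, a 6xHN tag sequence and an MCS remnant. None of these appears to play a role in the targeting payload.

The insert is catalogued as human EFNB2 knock-in homology arms. The annotation detects a fragment of EFNB2 coding sequence immediately upstream of a mammalian codon-optimized tdTomato open reading frame, which is followed by a short SV40 large T antigen fragment and an SV40 polyadenylation signal. The record does not state whether tdTomato is fused in frame to EFNB2, and no separate promoter for it is annotated, consistent with expression from the endogenous EFNB2 regulatory elements after integration. Downstream lies a selection cassette flanked by two minimal FRT sites in the same orientation. In it, the mouse PGK promoter and the bacterial EM7 promoter drive NeoR/KanR, allowing G418 selection of targeted cells and later FLP-mediated excision of the marker. The second homology arm is not explicitly annotated but presumably occupies the unannotated stretch after the second FRT site. The associated work concerns arterial endothelial cells derived from human pluripotent stem cells, which suggests use as an EFNB2 expression reporter in that setting.
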