Addgene plasmid #139967: EFNB2-tdTomato
Purpose: Donor vector to knockin tdTomado into EFNB2 allele
Depositing lab: James Thomson. Publication: Functional characterization of human pluripotent stem cell-derived arterial endothelial cells. Zhang J, Chu LF, Hou Z, Schwartz MP, Hacker T, Vickerman V, Swanson S, Leng N, Nguyen BK, Elwell A, Bolin J, Brown ME, Stewart R, Burlingham WJ, Murphy WL, Thomson JA. Proc Natl Acad Sci U S A. 2017 Jul 25;114(30):E6072-E6078. doi: 10.1073/pnas.1702295114. Epub 2017 Jul 10. PubMed 28696312.
Backbone
  Vector backbone: pDNR
  Vector type: Mammalian Expression
  Selectable markers: Neomycin (select with G418)
Growth in bacteria
  Bacterial resistance: Ampicillin, 100 μg/mL
  Growth temperature: 37°C
  Growth strain: DH5alpha
  Copy number: High Copy
Gene/Insert
  Gene/Insert name: Human EFNB2 knockin homology arms
  Species: H. sapiens (human)
  Entrez Gene: EFNB2 (a.k.a. EPLG5, HTKL, Htk-L, LERK5, ephrin-B2)
Terms and licenses: Academic/Nonprofit Terms; Industry Terms: Not Available to Industry
How to cite: EFNB2-tdTomato was a gift from James Thomson (Addgene plasmid # 139967 ; http://n2t.net/addgene:139967 ; RRID:Addgene_139967)
